>Addgene plasmid #77937 | AAK1 gRNA (BRDN0001149078) | addgene full sequence | sequence record 188688 | Addgene Assembled Sequence
CCCGGGTGCAAAGATGGATAAAGTTTTAAACAGAGAGGAATCTTTGCAGCTAATGGACCTTCTAGGTCTT
GAAAGGAGTGGGAATTGGCTCCGGTGCCCGTCAGTGGGCAGAGCGCACATCGCCCACAGTCCCCGAGAAG
TTGGGGGGAGGGGTCGGCAATTGATCCGGTGCCTAGAGAAGGTGGCGCGGGGTAAACTGGGAAAGTGATG
TCGTGTACTGGCTCCGCCTTTTTCCCGAGGGTGGGGGAGAACCGTATATAAGTGCAGTAGTCGCCGTGAA
CGTTCTTTTTCGCAACGGGTTTGCCGCCAGAACACAGGTAAGTGCCGTGTGTGGTTCCCGCGGGCCTGGC
CTCTTTACGGGTTATGGCCCTTGCGTGCCTTGAATTACTTCCACCTGGCTGCAGTACGTGATTCTTGATC
CCGAGCTTCGGGTTGGAAGTGGGTGGGAGAGTTCGAGGCCTTGCGCTTAAGGAGCCCCTTCGCCTCGTGC
TTGAGTTGAGGCCTGGCCTGGGCGCTGGGGCCGCCGCGTGCGAATCTGGTGGCACCTTCGCGCCTGTCTC
GCTGCTTTCGATAAGTCTCTAGCCATTTAAAATTTTTGATGACCTGCTGCGACGCTTTTTTTCTGGCAAG
ATAGTCTTGTAAATGCGGGCCAAGATCTGCACACTGGTATTTCGGTTTTTGGGGCCGCGGGCGGCGACGG
GGCCCGTGCGTCCCAGCGCACATGTTCGGCGAGGCGGGGCCTGCGAGCGCGGCCACCGAGAATCGGACGG
GGGTAGTCTCAAGCTGGCCGGCCTGCTCTGGTGCCTGGCCTCGCGCCGCCGTGTATCGCCCCGCCCTGGG
CGGCAAGGCTGGCCCGGTCGGCACCAGTTGCGTGAGCGGAAAGATGGCCGCTTCCCGGCCCTGCTGCAGG
GAGCTCAAAATGGAGGACGCGGCGCTCGGGAGAGCGGGCGGGTGAGTCACCCACACAAAGGAAAAGGGCC
TTTCCGTCCTCAGCCGTCGCTTCATGTGACTCCACGGAGTACCGGGCGCCGTCCAGGCACCTCGATTAGT
TCTCGAGCTTTTGGAGTACGTCGTCTTTAGGTTGGGGGGAGGGGTTTTATGCGATGGAGTTTCCCCACAC
TGAGTGGGTGGAGACTGAAGTTAGGCCAGCTTGGCACTTGATGTAATTCTCCTTGGAATTTGCCCTTTTT
GAGTTTGGATCTTGGTTCATTCTCAAGCCTCAGACAGTGGTTCAAAGTTTTTTTCTTCCATTTCAGGTGT
CGTGACGTACGGCCACCATGACCGAGTACAAGCCCACGGTGCGCCTCGCCACCCGCGACGACGTCCCCAG
GGCCGTACGCACCCTCGCCGCCGCGTTCGCCGACTACCCCGCCACGCGCCACACCGTCGATCCGGACCGC
CACATCGAGCGGGTCACCGAGCTGCAAGAACTCTTCCTCACGCGCGTCGGGCTCGACATCGGCAAGGTGT
GGGTCGCGGACGACGGCGCCGCCGTGGCGGTCTGGACCACGCCGGAGAGCGTCGAAGCGGGGGCGGTGTT
CGCCGAGATCGGCCCGCGCATGGCCGAGTTGAGCGGTTCCCGGCTGGCCGCGCAGCAACAGATGGAAGGC
CTCCTGGCGCCGCACCGGCCCAAGGAGCCCGCGTGGTTCCTGGCCACCGTCGGAGTCTCGCCCGACCACC
AGGGCAAGGGTCTGGGCAGCGCCGTCGTGCTCCCCGGAGTGGAGGCGGCCGAGCGCGCCGGGGTGCCCGC
CTTCCTGGAGACCTCCGCGCCCCGCAACCTCCCCTTCTACGAGCGGCTCGGCTTCACCGTCACCGCCGAC
GTCGAGGTGCCCGAAGGACCGCGCACCTGGTGCATGACCCGCAAGCCCGGTGCCTGAACGCGTTAAGTCG
ACAATCAACCTCTGGATTACAAAATTTGTGAAAGATTGACTGGTATTCTTAACTATGTTGCTCCTTTTAC
GCTATGTGGATACGCTGCTTTAATGCCTTTGTATCATGCTATTGCTTCCCGTATGGCTTTCATTTTCTCC
TCCTTGTATAAATCCTGGTTGCTGTCTCTTTATGAGGAGTTGTGGCCCGTTGTCAGGCAACGTGGCGTGG
TGTGCACTGTGTTTGCTGACGCAACCCCCACTGGTTGGGGCATTGCCACCACCTGTCAGCTCCTTTCCGG
GACTTTCGCTTTCCCCCTCCCTATTGCCACGGCGGAACTCATCGCCGCCTGCCTTGCCCGCTGCTGGACA
GGGGCTCGGCTGTTGGGCACTGACAATTCCGTGGTGTTGTCGGGGAAATCATCGTCCTTTCCTTGGCTGC
TCGCCTGTGTTGCCACCTGGATTCTGCGCGGGACGTCCTTCTGCTACGTCCCTTCGGCCCTCAATCCAGC
GGACCTTCCTTCCCGCGGCCTGCTGCCGGCTCTGCGGCCTCTTCCGCGTCTTCGCCTTCGCCCTCAGACG
AGTCGGATCTCCCTTTGGGCCGCCTCCCCGCGTCGACTTTAAGACCAATGACTTACAAGGCAGCTGTAGA
TCTTAGCCACTTTTTAAAAGAAAAGGGGGGACTGGAAGGGCTAATTCACTCCCAACGAAGACAAGATCTG
CTTTTTGCTTGTACTGGGTCTCTCTGGTTAGACCAGATCTGAGCCTGGGAGCTCTCTGGCTAACTAGGGA
ACCCACTGCTTAAGCCTCAATAAAGCTTGCCTTGAGTGCTTCAAGTAGTGTGTGCCCGTCTGTTGTGTGA
CTCTGGTAACTAGAGATCCCTCAGACCCTTTTAGTCAGTGTGGAAAATCTCTAGCAGTACGTATAGTAGT
TCATGTCATCTTATTATTCAGTATTTATAACTTGCAAAGAAATGAATATCAGAGAGTGAGAGGAACTTGT
TTATTGCAGCTTATAATGGTTACAAATAAAGCAATAGCATCACAAATTTCACAAATAAAGCATTTTTTTC
ACTGCATTCTAGTTGTGGTTTGTCCAAACTCATCAATGTATCTTATCATGTCTGGCTCTAGCTATCCCGC
CCCTAACTCCGCCCATCCCGCCCCTAACTCCGCCCAGTTCCGCCCATTCTCCGCCCCATGGCTGACTAAT
TTTTTTTATTTATGCAGAGGCCGAGGCCGCCTCGGCCTCTGAGCTATTCCAGAAGTAGTGAGGAGGCTTT
TTTGGAGGCCTAGGGACGTACCCAATTCGCCCTATAGTGAGTCGTATTACGCGCGCTCACTGGCCGTCGT
TTTACAACGTCGTGACTGGGAAAACCCTGGCGTTACCCAACTTAATCGCCTTGCAGCACATCCCCCTTTC
GCCAGCTGGCGTAATAGCGAAGAGGCCCGCACCGATCGCCCTTCCCAACAGTTGCGCAGCCTGAATGGCG
AATGGG
[124 nt withheld, positions 3367-3490]
C
[91 nt withheld, positions 3492-3582]
A
[49 nt withheld, positions 3584-3632]
CCTTTGACGTTGGAGTCCACGTTCTTT
[37 nt withheld, positions 3660-3696]
ACCCTATCTCGGTCTATTCTTTTGATTTATAAGGGATTTTGCCGATTTCGGCCTATTGGTTAAAAAATGA
GCTGATTTAACAAAAATTTAACGCGAATTTTAACAAAATATTAACGCTTACAATTTAGGTGGCACTTTTC
GGGGAAATGTGCGCGGAACCCCTATTTGTTTATTTTTCTAAATACATTCAAATATGTATCCGCTCATGAG
ACAATAACCCTGATAAATGCTTCAATAATATTGAAAAAGGAAGAGTATGAGTATTCAACATTTCCGTGTC
GCCCTTATTCCCTTTTTTGCGGCATTTTGCCTTCCTGTTTTTGCTCACCCAGAAACGCTGGTGAAAGTAA
AAGATGCTGAAGATCAGTTGGGTGCACGAGTGGGTTACATCGAACTGGATCTCAACAGCGGTAAGATCCT
TGAGAGTTTTCGCCCCGAAGAACGTTTTCCAATGATGAGCACTTTTAAAGTTCTGCTATGTGGCGCGGTA
TTATCCCGTATTGACGCCGGGCAAGAGCAACTCGGTCGCCGCATACACTATTCTCAGAATGACTTGGTTG
AGTACTCACCAGTCACAGAAAAGCATCTTACGGATGGCATGACAGTAAGAGAATTATGCAGTGCTGCCAT
AACCATGAGTGATAACACTGCGGCCAACTTACTTCTGACAACGATCGGAGGACCGAAGGAGCTAACCGCT
TTTTTGCACAACATGGGGGATCATGTAACTCGCCTTGATCGTTGGGAACCGGAGCTGAATGAAGCCATAC
CAAACGACGAGCGTGACACCACGATGCCTGTAGCAATGGCAACAACGTTGCGCAAACTATTAACTGGCGA
ACTACTTACTCTAGCTTCCCGGCAACAATTAATAGACTGGATGGAGGCGGATAAAGTTGCAGGACCACTT
CTGCGCTCGGCCCTTCCGGCTGGCTGGTTTATTGCTGATAAATCTGGAGCCGGTGAGCGTGGGTCTCGCG
GTATCATTGCAGCACTGGGGCCAGATGGTAAGCCCTCCCGTATCGTAGTTATCTACACGACGGGGAGTCA
GGCAACTATGGATGAACGAAATAGACAGATCGCTGAGATAGGTGCCTCACTGATTAAGCATTGGTAACTG
TCAGACCAAGTTTACTCATATATACTTTAGATTGATTTAAAACTTCATTTTTAATTTAAAAGGATCTAGG
TGAAGATCCTTTTTGATAATCTCATGACCAAAATCCCTTAACGTGAGTTTTCGTTCCACTGAGCGTCAGA
CCCCGTAGAAAAGATCAAAGGATCTTCTTGAGATCCTTTTTTTCTGCGCGTAATCTGCTGCTTGCAAACA
AAAAAACCACCGCTACCAGCGGTGGTTTGTTTGCCGGATCAAGAGCTACCAACTCTTTTTCCGAAGGTAA
CTGGCTTCAGCAGAGCGCAGATACCAAATACTGTTCTTCTAGTGTAGCCGTAGTTAGGCCACCACTTCAA
GAACTCTGTAGCACCGCCTACATACCTCGCTCTGCTAATCCTGTTACCAGTGGCTGCTGCCAGTGGCGAT
AAGTCGTGTCTTACCGGGTTGGACTCAAGACGATAGTTACCGGATAAGGCGCAGCGGTCGGGCTGAACGG
GGGGTTCGTGCACACAGCCCAGCTTGGAGCGAACGACCTACACCGAACTGAGATACCTACAGCGTGAGCT
ATGAGAAAGCGCCACGCTTCCCGAAGGGAGAAAGGCGGACAGGTATCCGGTAAGCGGCAGGGTCGGAACA
GGAGAGCGCACGAGGGAGCTTCCAGGGGGAAACGCCTGGTATCTTTATAGTCCTGTCGGGTTTCGCCACC
TCTGACTTGAGCGTCGATTTTTGTGATGCTCGTCAGGGGGGCGGAGCCTATGGAAAAACGCCAGCAACGC
GGCCTTTTTACGGTTCCTGGCCTTTTGCTGGCCTTTTGCTCACATGTTCTTTCCTGCGTTATCCCCTGAT
TCTGTGGATAACCGTATTACCGCCTTTGAGTGAGCTGATACCGCTCGCCGCAGCCGAACGACCGAGCGCA
GCGAGTCAGTGAGCGAGGAAGCGGAAGAGCGCCCAATACGCAAACCGCCTCTCCCCGCGCGTTGGCCGAT
TCATTAATGCAGCTGGCACGACAGGTTTCCCGACTGGAAAGCGGGCAGTGAGCGCAACGCAATTAATGTG
AGTTAGCTCACTCATTAGGCACCCCAGGCTTTACACTTTATGCTTCCGGCTCGTATGTTGTGTGGAATTG
TGAGCGGATAACAATTTCACACAGGAAACAGCTATGACCATGATTACGCCAAGCGCGCAATTAACCCTCA
CTAAAGGGAACAAAAGCTGGAGCTGCAAGCTTAATGTAGTCTTATGCAATACTCTTGTAGTCTTGCAACA
TGGTAACGATGAGTTAGCAACATGCCTTACAAGGAGAGAAAAAGCACCGTGCATGCCGATTGGTGGAAGT
AAGGTGGTACGATCGTGCCTTATTAGGAAGGCAACAGACGGGTCTGACATGGATTGGACGAACCACTGAA
TTGCCGCATTGCAGAGATATTGTATTTAAGTGCCTAGCTCGATACATAAACGGGTCTCTCTGGTTAGACC
AGATCTGAGCCTGGGAGCTCTCTGGCTAACTAGGGAACCCACTGCTTAAGCCTCAATAAAGCTTGCCTTG
AGTGCTTCAAGTAGTGTGTGCCCGTCTGTTGTGTGACTCTGGTAACTAGAGATCCCTCAGACCCTTTTAG
TCAGTGTGGAAAATCTCTAGCAGTGGCGCCCGAACAGGGACTTGAAAGCGAAAGGGAAACCAGAGGAGCT
CTCTCGACGCAGGACTCGGCTTGCTGAAGCGCGCACGGCAAGAGGCGAGGGGCGGCGACTGGTGAGTACG
CCAAAAATTTTGACTAGCGGAGGCTAGAAGGAGAGAGATGGGTGCGAGAGCGTCAGTATTAAGCGGGGGA
GAATTAGATCGCGATGGGAAAAAATTCGGTTAAGGCCAGGGGGAAAGAAAAAATATAAATTAAAACATAT
AGTATGGGCAAGCAGGGAGCTAGAACGATTCGCAGTTAATCCTGGCCTGTTAGAAACATCAGAAGGCTGT
AGACAAATACTGGGACAGCTACAACCATCCCTTCAGACAGGATCAGAAGAACTTAGATCATTATATAATA
CAGTAGCAACCCTCTATTGTGTGCATCAAAGGATAGAGATAAAAGACACCAAGGAAGCTTTAGACAAGAT
AGAGGAAGAGCAAAACAAAAGTAAGACCACCGCACAGCAAGCGGCCGCTGATCTTCAGACCTGGAGGAGG
AGATATGAGGGACAATTGGAGAAGTGAATTATATAAATATAAAGTAGTAAAAATTGAACCATTAGGAGTA
GCACCCACCAAGGCAAAGAGAAGAGTGGTGCAGAGAGAAAAAAGAGCAGTGGGAATAGGAGCTTTGTTCC
TTGGGTTCTTGGGAGCAGCAGGAAGCACTATGGGCGCAGCGTCAATGACGCTGACGGTACAGGCCAGACA
ATTATTGTCTGGTATAGTGCAGCAGCAGAACAATTTGCTGAGGGCTATTGAGGCGCAACAGCATCTGTTG
CAACTCACAGTCTGGGGCATCAAGCAGCTCCAGGCAAGAATCCTGGCTGTGGAAAGATACCTAAAGGATC
AACAGCTCCTGGGGATTTGGGGTTGCTCTGGAAAACTCATTTGCACCACTGCTGTGCCTTGGAATGCTAG
TTGGAGTAATAAATCTCTGGAACAGATTTGGAATCACACGACCTGGATGGAGTGGGACAGAGAAATTAAC
AATTACACAAGCTTAATACACTCCTTAATTGAAGAATCGCAAAACCAGCAAGAAAAGAATGAACAAGAAT
TATTGGAATTAGATAAATGGGCAAGTTTGTGGAATTGGTTTAACATAACAAATTGGCTGTGGTATATAAA
ATTATTCATAATGATAGTAGGAGGCTTGGTAGGTTTAAGAATAGTTTTTGCTGTACTTTCTATAGTGAAT
AGAGTTAGGCAGGGATATTCACCATTATCGTTTCAGACCCACCTCCCAACCCCGAGGGGACCCAGAGAGG
GCCTATTTCCCATGATTCCTTCATATTTGCATATACGATACAAGGCTGTTAGAGAGATAATTAGAATTAA
TTTGACTGTAAACACAAAGATATTAGTACAAAATACGTGACGTAGAAAGTAATAATTTCTTGGGTAGTTT
GCAGTTTTAAAATTATGTTTTAAAATGGACTATCATATGCTTACCGTAACTTGAAAGTATTTCGATTTCT
TGGCTTTATATATCTTGTGGAAAGGACGAAACACCGCAAAACTCCTATTATCCACCGTTTTAGAGCTAGA
AATAGCAAGTTAAAATAAGGCTAGTCCGTTATCAACTTGAAAAAGTGGCACCGAGTCGGTGCTTTTTTAA
GCTTGGCGTAACTAGATCTTGAGACAAATGGCAGTATTCATCCACAATTTTAAAAGAAAAGGGGGGATTG
GGGGGTACAGTGCAGGGGAAAGAATAGTAGACATAATAGCAACAGACATACAAACTAAAGAATTACAAAA
ACAAATTACAAAAATTCAAAATTTTCGGGTTTATTACAGGGACAGCAGAGATCCACTTTGGCGCCGGCTC
GAGGGGG
Features (pLannotate 1.2.2; 29 found; start..end, strand, type, name):
     14..80      +  CDS            small t antigen (fragment): SV40 (simian virus 40) small t antigen
    106..317     +  promoter       EF-1α core promoter: core promoter for human elongation factor EF-1α
    318..1256    +  intron         EF-1α intron A: intron upstream of the start codon of human EF-1α
   1278..1877    +  CDS            PuroR (fragment): puromycin N-acetyltransferase; pac from Streptomyces; confers resistance to puromycin
   1893..2481    +  misc_feature   WPRE: woodchuck hepatitis virus posttranscriptional regulatory element
   2532..2551    +  misc_feature   cPPT/CTS (fragment): central polypurine tract and central termination sequence of HIV-1
   2553..2786    +  LTR            3' LTR (ΔU3): self-inactivating 3' long terminal repeat (LTR) from HIV-1
   2864..2985    +  polyA_signal   SV40 poly(A) signal: SV40 polyadenylation signal
   3025..3160    +  rep_origin     SV40 ori: SV40 origin of replication
   3181..3199    -  promoter       T7 promoter: promoter for bacteriophage T7 RNA polymerase
   3207..3362    +  CDS            lacZα (fragment): LacZα fragment of β-galactosidase; lacZ fragment
   3367..3795    +  rep_origin     f1 ori (sequence partly withheld): f1 bacteriophage origin of replication; arrow indicates direction of (+) strand synthesis
   3848..3952    +  promoter       AmpR promoter: bla
   3953..4813    +  CDS            AmpR: β-lactamase; bla; confers resistance to ampicillin, carbenicillin, and related antibiotics
   4984..5572    +  rep_origin     ori: high-copy-number ColE1/pMB1/pBR322/pUC origin of replication
   5755..5847    +  CDS            lacI (fragment): lac repressor; lacI; The lac repressor binds to the lac operator to inhibit transcription in E. coli. This inhibition can be relieved by adding lactose or isopropyl-β-D-thiogalactopyranoside (IPTG).
   5860..5881    +  protein_bind   CAP binding site: CAP binding activates transcription in the presence of cAMP. E. coli catabolite activator protein
   5896..5926    +  promoter       lac promoter: promoter for the E. coli lac operon
   5934..5950    +  protein_bind   lac operator: The lac repressor binds to the lac operator to inhibit transcription in E. coli. This inhibition can be relieved by adding lactose or isopropyl-β-D-thiogalactopyranoside (IPTG). lac repressor encoded by lacI
   5995..6013    +  promoter       T3 promoter: promoter for bacteriophage T3 RNA polymerase
   6041..6267    +  promoter       RSV promoter: Rous sarcoma virus enhancer/promoter
   6268..6448    +  LTR            5' LTR (truncated): truncated 5' long terminal repeat (LTR) from HIV-1
   6495..6620    +  misc_feature   HIV-1 Ψ: packaging signal of human immunodeficiency virus type 1
   6604..6967    +  CDS            HIV-1 gag (fragment): gag protein from human immunodeficiency virus 1; gag
   7113..7346    +  misc_feature   RRE: The Rev response element (RRE) of HIV-1 allows for Rev-dependent mRNA export from the nucleus to the cytoplasm.
   7723..7749    +  CDS            Rev (fragment): human immunodeficiency virus 1 (HIV-1) Rev protein; rev; enhances nuclear export of unspliced and incompletely spliced viral mRNAs
   7753..7993    +  promoter       U6 promoter: RNA polymerase III promoter for human U6 snRNA
   8023..8098    +  misc_RNA       gRNA scaffold: guide RNA scaffold for the Streptococcus pyogenes CRISPR/Cas9 system
   8154..8271    +  misc_feature   cPPT/CTS: central polypurine tract and central termination sequence of HIV-1
