[The description below was written by a language model from this plasmid's Addgene catalogue record and pLannotate feature annotations shown in this document.]
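Description:
AAK1 gRNA (BRDN0001149078) is a third-generation lentiviral CRISPR guide plasmid built on the lentiGuide-Puro backbone and designed to express a single guide RNA against human AAK1, with the guide designed against the reference transcript for that gene. It is propagated in E. coli as a high-copy plasmid through a ColE1/pUC-type origin with β-lactamase (ampicillin) selection. The bacterial backbone also carries an f1 origin, remnants of a lac/lacZα region with T7 and T3 promoters, and an SV40 origin and poly(A) signal outside the viral unit.

The transfer cassette is arranged in the usual third-generation way. An RSV promoter replaces the U3 region of a truncated HIV-1 5' LTR, making genomic RNA production Tat-independent. It is followed by the Ψ packaging signal with a partial gag sequence, the Rev response element for nuclear export of the unspliced genome, and a central polypurine tract. The self-inactivating ΔU3 3' LTR silences the LTR promoter after integration. Within this unit, the human U6 RNA polymerase III promoter drives the AAK1-specific spacer fused to the Streptococcus pyogenes Cas9 guide scaffold. A separate EF-1α promoter with its first intron drives puromycin N-acetyltransferase, followed by a WPRE to enhance transcript expression, so that transduced mammalian cells can be selected with puromycin.

The plasmid does not encode Cas9, so it must be used with a separate Cas9 vector or in cells that already express Cas9. It is an individual clone associated with a human kinome guide library and is suited to knockout of AAK1 in human cells.
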