Addgene plasmid #77937: AAK1 gRNA (BRDN0001149078)
Purpose: 3rd generation lentiviral gRNA plasmid targeting human AAK1
Depositing lab: John Doench & David Root. Depositing organization: Broad Institute. Publication: Optimized sgRNA design to maximize activity and minimize off-target effects of CRISPR-Cas9. Doench JG, Fusi N, Sullender M, Hegde M, Vaimberg EW, Donovan KF, Smith I, Tothova Z, Wilen C, Orchard R, Virgin HW, Listgarten J, Root DE. Nat Biotechnol. 2016 Jan 18. doi: 10.1038/nbt.3437. PubMed 26780180.
Backbone
  Vector backbone: lentiGuide-Puro
  Backbone manufacturer: Zhang Lab (Addgene plasmid # 52963)
  Vector type: Mammalian Expression, Lentiviral, CRISPR
  Selectable markers: Puromycin
Growth in bacteria
  Bacterial resistance: Ampicillin, 100 μg/mL
  Growth temperature: 37°C
  Growth strain: DH5alpha
  Copy number: High Copy
Gene/Insert
  Gene/Insert name: AAK1 (alt names: AAK1; NM_014911.3)
  gRNA/shRNA sequence: CAAAACTCCTATTATCCACC
  Species: H. sapiens (human)
  Entrez Gene: AAK1
  Promoter: hU6
  Cloning method: Unknown
  Sequencing primers: 5′ U6-F; 3′ pS2-R
Terms and licenses: Academic/Nonprofit Terms; Industry Terms: Not Available to Industry
Depositor comments: The gRNA was designed to target the following Genbank reference sequence(s): NM_014911.3. Note that this plasmid does NOT contain Cas9. It should be used in conjunction with lentiCas9-Blast (Addgene #52962) or otherwise with cell lines already expressing Cas9. Browse the full kinome gRNA library at http://www.addgene.org/pooled-library/broadgpp-human-kinome/ or visit http://www.broadinstitute.org/rnai/public/ for detailed protocols and information.
How to cite: AAK1 gRNA (BRDN0001149078) was a gift from John Doench & David Root (Addgene plasmid # 77937 ; http://n2t.net/addgene:77937 ; RRID:Addgene_77937)
