>Addgene plasmid #77937 | AAK1 gRNA (BRDN0001149078) | depositor partial sequence | sequence record 145397 | Target Sequence
CAAAACTCCTATTATCCACC
