>Addgene plasmid #77937 | AAK1 gRNA (BRDN0001149078) | addgene partial sequence | sequence record 188687 | hU6-F
AAATACGTGACGTAGAAAGTAATAATTTCTTGGGTAGTTTGCAGTTTTAAAATTATGTTTTAAAATGGAC
TATCATATGCTTACCGTAACTTGAAAGTATTTCGATTTCTTGGCTTTATATATCTTGTGGAAAGGACGAA
ACACCGCAAAACTCCTATTATCCACCGTTTTAGAGCTAGAAATAGCAAGTTAAAATAAGGCTAGTCCGTT
ATCAACTTGAAAAAGTGGCACCGAGTCGGTGCTTTTTTAAGCTTGGCGTAACTAGATCTTGAGACAAATG
GCAGTATTCATCCACAATTTTAAAAGAAAAGGGGGGATTGGGGGGTACAGTGCAGGGGAAAGAATAGTAG
ACATAATAGCAACAGACATACAAACTAAAGAATTACAAAAACAAATTACAAAAATTCAAAATTTTCGGGT
TTATTACAGGGACAGCAGAGATCCACTTTGGCGCCGGCTCGAGGGGGCCCGGGTGCAAAGATGGATAAAG
TTTTAAACAGAGAGGAATCTTTGCAGCTAATGGACCTTCTAGGTCTTGAAAGGAGTGGGAATTGGCTCCG
GTGCCCGTCA
